Addgene plasmid #188972: pREDusk-StrR-MCS
Purpose: (Empty Backbone) For red light-repressed bacterial expression of gene of interest (StrR)
Depositing lab: Heikki Takala. Depositing organization: University of Jyvaskyla. Publication: Optogenetic Control of Bacterial Expression by Red Light. Multamaki E, Garcia de Fuentes A, Sieryi O, Bykov A, Gerken U, Ranzani AT, Kohler J, Meglinski I, Moglich A, Takala H. ACS Synth Biol. 2022 Aug 23. doi: 10.1021/acssynbio.2c00259. PubMed 35998606.
Backbone
  Vector backbone: pUC
  Vector type: Bacterial Expression
Growth in bacteria
  Bacterial resistance: Streptomycin, 50 μg/mL
  Growth temperature: 37°C
  Growth strain: DH5alpha
  Copy number: Low Copy
Gene/Insert
  Cloning method: Restriction Enzyme
  Sequencing primers: 3′ T7term
Terms and licenses: Academic/Nonprofit Terms; Industry Terms: Not Available to Industry
How to cite: pREDusk-StrR-MCS was a gift from Heikki Takala (Addgene plasmid # 188972 ; http://n2t.net/addgene:188972 ; RRID:Addgene_188972)
