[The description below was written by a language model from this plasmid's Addgene catalogue record and pLannotate feature annotations shown in this document.]
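Description:
pREDusk-StrR-MCS is an empty-backbone bacterial expression plasmid for placing a gene of interest under red-light-repressed control in E. coli. The catalogue lists the backbone as pUC, but the only plasmid origin annotated in the sequence is CloDF13 (CDF). That origin fits the recorded low copy number and is compatible with co-resident plasmids carrying other origin types. Selection is by streptomycin through an aadA (SmR) aminoglycoside adenylyltransferase gene driven by a bla-type promoter; this gene also confers spectinomycin resistance. An f1 phage origin is also present. Short fragments annotated as TcR, Csy4, SET1 and capTEV are probably backbone remnants or chance matches by the annotation software.

The light-sensing module sits downstream of a lacIq promoter. It includes a region matching the chromophore-binding domain of the Deinococcus radiodurans bacteriophytochrome (DrCBD, which uses biliverdin as cofactor), followed by a fragment of the Bradyrhizobium diazoefficiens FixL histidine kinase and then the full-length response regulator FixJ. This layout suggests a chimeric red-light-responsive sensor kinase that signals to FixJ, so that output is high in darkness and falls under red light. No FixJ-responsive output promoter is annotated, and roughly 600 nt between the lacIq promoter and DrCBD also carry no annotation.

The cloning and expression region lies on the opposite strand. It has a T7 gene 10 ribosome binding site, His-tag sequences, a thrombin cleavage site and the T7 tag leader, and it ends in a T7 terminator. Inserts are introduced there by restriction cloning. The two sequence records (7,460 and 7,525 nt) have the same features and differ only by a short extra stretch that splits the CloDF13 origin annotation in the longer one.
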