Features (pLannotate 1.2.2; 20 found; start..end, strand, type, name):
     26..73      -  terminator     T7 terminator: transcription terminator for bacteriophage T7 RNA polymerase
     81..130     -  CDS            SET1 (fragment): solubility-enhancement tag derived from T7 phage gene 10B
    140..157     -  CDS            9xHis (fragment): 9xHis affinity tag
    205..237     -  CDS            T7 tag (gene 10 leader): leader peptide from bacteriophage T7 gene 10 promotes efficient translation in E. coli
    241..258     -  CDS            thrombin site: thrombin recognition and cleavage site
    269..285     -  CDS            capTEV™ (fragment): composite tag for in vivo biotinylation, TEV protease cleavage, and 6xHis tagging
    304..326     -  RBS            RBS: efficient ribosome binding site from bacteriophage T7 gene 10 (Olins and Rangwala, 1989)
    593..872     +  CDS            TcR (fragment): tetracycline efflux protein; tet; confers resistance to tetracycline
    880..957     +  promoter       lacIq promoter: lacI (mutant); In the lacIq allele, a single base change in the promoter boosts expression of the lacI gene about 10-fold.
   1563..2525    +  CDS            DrCBD: DrCBD is a basic (constitutively fluorescent) long stokes shift fluorescent protein published in 2009, derived from Deinococcus radiodurans. It requires the cofactor biliverdin for fluorescence.
   3065..3081    +  CDS            Csy4 (fragment): CRISPR-associated endoribonuclease responsible for pre-crRNA processing in Pseudomonas aeruginosa (Haurwitz et al., 2010)
   3081..3797    +  CDS            fixL (fragment): FIXL_BRADU - Experimental evidence at protein level: Swiss-Prot protein existence level 1. Putative oxygen sensor; modulates the activity of FixJ, a transcriptional activator of nitrogen fixation fixK gene. FixL probably acts as a kinase that phosphorylates FixJ. From Bradyrhizobium diazoefficiens (strain JCM 10833 / BCRC 13528 / IAM 13628 / NBRC 14792 / USDA 110).
   3815..4429    +  CDS            fixJ: FIXJ_BRADU - Protein inferred from homology: Swiss-Prot protein existence level 3. FixJ, when activated by FixL, induces the expression of both nifA, required for activation of classical nif and fix genes, and fixK, required for FixN activation. From Bradyrhizobium diazoefficiens (strain JCM 10833 / BCRC 13528 / IAM 13628 / NBRC 14792 / USDA 110).
   4473..4764    +  CDS            TcR (fragment): tetracycline efflux protein; tet; confers resistance to tetracycline
   4836..5216    -  CDS            YPB1_ECOLX: Protein predicted: Swiss-Prot protein existence level 4. From Escherichia coli.
   5233..5971    +  rep_origin     CloDF13 ori: Plasmids containing the CloDF13 (CDF) origin of replication can be propagated in E. coli cells that contain additional plasmids with compatible origins.
   6019..6110    +  promoter       AmpR promoter: bla
   6111..6902    +  CDS            SmR: aminoglycoside adenylyltransferase (Murphy, 1985); aadA; confers resistance to spectinomycin and streptomycin
   6911..6968    -  promoter       AmpR promoter (fragment): bla
   7021..7449    -  rep_origin     f1 ori (sequence partly withheld): f1 bacteriophage origin of replication; arrow indicates direction of (+) strand synthesis
>Addgene plasmid #188972 | pREDusk-StrR-MCS | addgene full sequence | sequence record 373242 | Addgene NGS Result
ATCCGGATATAGTTCCTCCTTTCAGCAAAAAACCCCTCAAGACCCGTTTAGAGGCCCCAAGGGGTTATGC
TAGTTATTGCTCAGCGGTGGCAGCAGCCAACTCAGCTTCCTTTCGGGCTTTGTTAGCAGCCGGATCTCAG
TGGTGGTGGTGGTGGTGCTCGAGTGCGGCCGCAAGCTTGTCGACGGAGCTCGAATTCGGATCCGACCCAT
TTGCTGTCCACCAGTCATGCTAGCCATATGGCTGCCGCGCGGCACCAGGCCGCTGCTGTGATGATGATGA
TGATGGCTGCTGCCCATGGTATATCTCCTTCTTAAAGTTAAACAAAATTATTTCTAGACTCCGTTGTGAT
GACGCATTGGTACGCGGTATCGGGAGGTTCGAAAATTTCGAGCGATATCTTAAGGGGGGTGCCTTACGTA
GAACCCCGTAGGTCATGCCCGAGGCCGGTCCTGGATGGCGCGGCGGATACGCTTGAGCAGGTTTTCGTCG
AGAAGCGGCTTCAAAACCACGTCTTTTACGCCGGCCTCGGCGGCCCGGGTCGAGATGTTTTCGTCCGGAT
AGCCGGTGATCAGGATCACGGGCGTAGATCTCGATCCTCTACGCCGGACGCATCGTGGCCGGCATCACCG
GCGCCACAGGTGCGGTTGCTGGCGCCTATATCGCCGACATCACCGATGGGGAAGATCGGGCTCGCCACTT
CGGGCTCATGAGCGCTTGTTTCGGCGTGGGTATGGTGGCAGGCCCCGTGGCCGGGGGACTGTTGGGCGCC
ATCTCCTTGCATGCACCATTCCTTGCGGCGGCGGTGCTCAACGGCCTCAACCTACTACTGGGCTGCTTCC
TAATGCAGGAGTCGCATAAGGGAGAGCGTCGAGATCCCGGACACCATCGAATGGTGCAAAACCTTTCGCG
GTATGGCATGATAGCGCCCGGAAGAGAGTCAATTGAGGGTGGTGAATGTGCTCCGACTCATGATCATGAA
GCTTTTACAAAGGGAGACCCTGGACCTGCACCGCGAGGTCGAGGCCCTGATGCCCGTGATGAGTGAGACG
CTGACCCGGCGGGGCTATCTGGAGGTGCTGCGGCGCCTGCAAGCGGTGGTCGCGCCGCTGGAAGCACAAC
TCGACGCCCTGCCGCTGCCGGACGAGCTGGCGTGGCCCGAGCGCCGCAAGGCCCATCTGCTCGCTCTGGA
CCTTGCCGTAATGGGGGAAGGGCCGTCAAATCAGCAGGCGCCACTGTCTGTGCCCGAGCTGACCACTCTG
GCGCAGGCCTTCGGAGCGCTTTACGTGCTTGAAGGCGCGACGCTAGGCGGACAGCTCATCAGCCGCCATC
TCAGGCGCACGCTGGGGCTAAGCCCTGAGCAGGGCAGCGCCTATTTCTCCGGCTATGGCCCCCAGACCGG
CCCGCGCTGGCGCTCGTTCGGGGAAGTGCTGGAAGCCAGCGTGCCGGCAGAAGACGCGGCAGAGGTCGTG
GCGGGAGCGCGGCAGACCTTCGGGGCCTTCCGCCGCGCCTTGCAGGGGCTGTCGGAAGCTGAAGCGGTCC
AAGTGCCTGAGGTCGCCCACGCATGAGCCGGGACCCGTTGCCCTTTTTTCCACCGCTTTACCTTGGTGGC
CCGGAAATTACCACCGAGAACTGCGAGCGCGAGCCGATTCATATTCCCGGCAGCATCCAGCCGCACGGCG
CCCTGCTCACTGCCGACGGGCACAGCGGCGAGGTGCTCCAGATGAGCCTCAACGCGGCCACTTTTCTGGG
ACAGGAACCCACAGTGCTGCGCGGACAGACCCTCGCCGCACTGCTGCCCGAGCAGTGGCCCGCGCTGCAA
GCGGCCCTGCCCCCCGGCTGCCCCGACGCCCTGCAATACCGCGCAACGCTGGACTGGCCTGCCGCCGGGC
ACCTTTCGCTGACGGTGCACCGGGTCGGCGAGTTGCTGATTCTGGAATTCGAGCCGACGGAGGCCTGGGA
CAGCACCGGGCCGCACGCGCTGCGCAACGCGATGTTCGCGCTCGAAAGTGCCCCCAACCTGCGGGCGCTG
GCCGAGGTGGCGACCCAGACGGTCCGCGAGCTGACGGGCTTTGACCGGGTGATGCTCTACAAATTTGCCC
CCGACGCCACCGGCGAAGTGATTGCCGAGGCCCGCCGTGAGGGGCTGCACGCCTTTCTGGGCCACCGTTT
TCCCGCGTCGGACATTCCGGCGCAGGCCCGCGCGCTCTACACCCGGCACCTGCTGCGCCTGACCGCCGAC
ACCCGCGCCGCCGCCGTGCCGCTCGATCCCGTCCTCAACCCGCAGACGAATGCGCCCACCCCGCTGGGCG
GCGCCGTGCTGCGCGCCACCTCGCCCATGCACATGCAGTACCTGCGGAACATGGGCGTCGGGTCGAGCCT
GTCGGTGTCGGTGGTGGTCGGCGGCCAGCTCTGGGGCCTGATCGCCTGCCACCACCAGACGCCCTACGTG
TTGCCGCCCGACCTGCGAACCACGCTCGAATACCTGGGCCGCTTGCTGAGCCTGCAAGTTCAGGTCAAGG
AAGCGGCGGACGTGGCGGCCTTTCGCCAGAGCCTGCGGGAGCACCACGCGCGGGTGGCCCTCGCGGCGGC
GCACTCGCTCTCGCCGCACGACACCCTCAGTGACCCGGCGCTTGACCTGCTGGGCCTGATGCGGGCCGGG
GGCCTGATTCTGCGTTTCGAGGGCCGCTGGCAGACGTTGGGTGAAGTGCCGCCTGCCCCGGCGGTGGACG
CGCTGCTGGCGTGGCTCGAAACCCAGCCGGGCGCCCTGGTCCAGACCGACGCGCTAGGCCAACTGTGGCC
CGCCGGCGCCGATCTCGCCCCCAGCGCAGCGGGCCTGCTCGCCATCAGCGTGGGCGAGGGCTGGTCGGAG
TGCCTCGTCTGGCTGCGGCCCGAACTGCGGCTGGAGGTCGCCTGGGGCGGGGCCACTCCTGACCAGGCGA
AAGACGACCTCGGGCCGCGCCACTCATTCGACACCTACCTCGAAGAAAAACGCGGCTACGCCGAGCCCTG
GCATCCCGGCGAAATCGAGGAGGCGCAGGATCTACGTGACACATTGACCGGGGCGCTGGGCGAGCGCCTG
CTCCAGGAACTGCAATCCGAGCTCGTCCACGTCTCCAGGCTGAGCGCCATGGGCGAAATGGCGTCCGCGC
TCGCGCACGAGCTCAACCAGCCGCTGGCGGCGATCAGCAACTACATGAAGGGCTCGCGGCGGCTGCTTGC
CGGCAGCAGTGATCCGAACACACCGAAGGTCGAAAGCGCCCTGGACCGCGCCGCCGAGCAGGCGCTGCGC
GCCGGCCAGATCATCCGGCGCCTGCGCGACTTCGTTGCCCGCGGCGAATCGGAGAAGCGGGTCGAGAGTC
TCTCCAAGCTGATCGAGGAGGCCGGCGCGCTCGGGCTTGCCGGCGCGCGCGAGCAGAACGTGCAGCTCCG
CTTCAGTCTCGATCCGGGCGCCGATCTCGTTCTCGCCGACCGGGTGCAGATCCAGCAGGTCCTGGTCAAC
CTGTTCCGCAACGCGCTGGAAGCGATGGCTCAGTCGCAGCGACGCGAGCTCGTCGTCACCAACACCCCCG
CCGCCGACGACATGATCGAGGTCGAAGTGTCCGACACCGGCAGCGGTTTCCAGGACGACGTCATTCCGAA
CCTGTTTCAGACTTTCTTCACCACCAAGGACACCGGCATGGGCGTGGGACTGTCCATCAGCCGCTCGATC
ATCGAAGCTCACGGCGGGCGCATGTGGGCCGAGAGCAACGCATCGGGCGGGGCGACCTTCCGCTTCACCC
TCCCGGCAGCCGACGAGATGATAGGAGGTCTAGCATGACGACCAAGGGACATATCTACGTCATCGACGAC
GACGCGGCGATGCGGGATTCGCTGAATTTCCTGCTGGATTCTGCCGGCTTCGGCGTCACGCTGTTTGACG
ACGCGCAAGCCTTTCTCGACGCCCTGCCGGGTCTCTCCTTCGGCTGCGTCGTCTCCGACGTGCGCATGCC
GGGCCTTGACGGCATCGAGCTGTTGAAGCGGATGAAGGCGCAGCAAAGCCCCTTTCCGATCCTCATCATG
ACCGGTCACGGCGACGTGCCGCTCGCGGTCGAGGCGATGAAGTTAGGGGCGGTCGACTTTCTGGAAAAGC
CTTTCGAGGACGACCGCCTCACCGCCATGATCGAATCGGCGATCCGCCAGGCCGAGCCGGCCGCCAAGAG
CGAGGCCGTCGCGCAGGATATCGCCGCCCGCGTCGCCTCGTTGAGCCCCAGGGAGCGCCAGGTCATGGAA
GGGCTGATCGCCGGCCTTTCCAACAAGCTGATCGCCCGCGAGTACGACATCAGCCCGCGCACCATCGAGG
TGTATCGGGCCAACGTCATGACCAAGATGCAGGCCAACAGCCTTTCGGAGCTGGTTCGCCTCGCGATGCG
CGCCGGCATGCTCAACGATTGACAATTGATGTAAGTTAGCTCACTCATTAGGCACCGGGATCTCGACCGA
TGCCCTTGAGAGCCTTCAACCCAGTCAGCTCCTTCCGGTGGGCGCGGGGCATGACTATCGTCGCCGCACT
TATGACTGTCTTCTTTATCATGCAACTCGTAGGACAGGTGCCGGCAGCGCTCTGGGTCATTTTCGGCGAG
GACCGCTTTCGCTGGAGCGCGACGATGATCGGCCTGTCGCTTGCGGTATTCGGAATCTTGCACGCCCTCG
CTCAAGCCTTCGTCACTGGTCCCGCCACCAAACGTTTCGGCGAGAAGCAGGCCATTATCGCCGGCATGGC
GGCCCCACGGGTGCGCATGATCGTGCTCCTGTCGTTGAGGACCCGGCTAGGCTGGCGGGGTTGCCTTACT
GGTTAGCAGAATGAATCACCGATACGCGAGCGAACGTGAAGCGACTGCTGCTGCAAAACGTCTGCGACCT
GAGCAACAACATGAATGGTCTTCGGTTTCCGTGTTTCGTAAAGTCTGGAAACGCGGAAGTCAGCGCCCTG
CACCATTATGTTCCGGATCTGCATCGCAGGATGCTGCTGGCTACCCTGTGGAACACCTACATCTGTATTA
ACGAAGCGCTGGCATTGACCCTGAGTGATTTTTCTCTGGTCCCGCCGCATCCATACCGCCAGTTGTTTAC
CCTCACAACGTTCCAGTAACCGGGCATGTTCATCATCAGTAACCCGTATCGTGAGCATCCTCTCTCGTTT
CATCGGTATCATTACCCCCATGAACAGAAATCCCCCTTACACGGAGGCATCAGATCAAAGGATCTTCTTG
AGATCCTTTTTTTCTGCGCGTAATCTTTTGCCCTGTAAACGAAAAAACCACCTGGGGAGGTGGTTTGATC
GAAGGTTAAGTCAGTTGGGGAACTGCTTAACCGTGGTAACTGGCTTTCGCAGAGCACAGCAACCAAATCT
GTCCTTCCAGTGTAGCCGGACTTTGGCGCACACTTCAAGAGCAACCGCGTGTTTAGCTAAACAAATCCTC
TGCGAACTCCCAGTTACCAATGGCTGCTGCCAGTGGCGTTTTACCGTGCTTTTCCGGGTTGGACTCAAGT
GAACAGTTACCGGATAAGGCGCAGCAGTCGGGCTGAACGGGGAGTTCTTGCTTACAGCCCAGCTTGGAGC
GAACGACCTACACCGAGCCGAGATACCAGTGTGTGAGCTATGAGAAAGCGCCACACTTCCCGTAAGGGAG
AAAGGCGGAACAGGTATCCGGTAAACGGCAGGGTCGGAACAGGAGAGCGCAAGAGGGAGCGACCCGCCGG
AAACGGTGGGGATCTTTAAGTCCTGTCGGGTTTCGCCCGTACTGTCAGATTCATGGTTGAGCCTCACGGC
TCCCACAGATGCACCGGAAAAGCGTCTGTTTATGTGAACTCTGGCAGGAGGGCGGAGCCTATGGAAAAAC
GCCACCGGCGCGGCCCTGCTGTTTTGCCTCACATGTTAGTCCCCTGCTTATCCACGGAATCTGTGGGTAA
CTTTGTATGTGTCCGCAGCGCCCGCCGCAGTCTCACGCCCGGAGCGTAGCGACCGAGTGAGCTAGCTATT
TGTTTATTTTTCTAAATACATTCAAATATGTATCCGCTCATGAGACAATAACCCTGATAAATGCTTCAAT
AATATTGAAAAAGGAAGAGTATGAGGGAAGCGGTGATCGCCGAAGTATCGACTCAACTATCAGAGGTAGT
TGGCGTCATCGAGCGCCATCTCGAACCGACGTTGCTGGCCGTACATTTGTACGGCTCCGCAGTGGATGGC
GGCCTGAAGCCACACAGTGATATTGATTTGCTGGTTACGGTGACCGTAAGGCTTGATGAAACAACGCGGC
GAGCTTTGATCAACGACCTTTTGGAAACTTCGGCTTCCCCTGGAGAGAGCGAGATTCTCCGCGCTGTAGA
AGTCACCATTGTTGTGCACGACGACATCATTCCGTGGCGTTATCCAGCTAAGCGCGAACTGCAATTTGGA
GAATGGCAGCGCAATGACATTCTTGCAGGTATCTTCGAGCCAGCCACGATCGACATTGATCTGGCTATCT
TGCTGACAAAAGCAAGAGAACATAGCGTTGCCTTGGTAGGTCCAGCGGCGGAGGAACTCTTTGATCCGGT
TCCTGAACAGGATCTATTTGAGGCGCTAAATGAAACCTTAACGCTATGGAACTCGCCGCCCGACTGGGCT
GGCGATGAGCGAAATGTAGTGCTTACGTTGTCCCGCATTTGGTACAGCGCAGTAACCGGCAAAATCGCGC
CGAAGGATGTCGCTGCCGACTGGGCAATGGAGCGCCTGCCGGCCCAGTATCAGCCCGTCATACTTGAAGC
TAGACAGGCTTATCTTGGACAAGAAGAAGATCGCTTGGCCTCGCGCGCAGATCAGTTGGAAGAATTTGTC
CACTACGTGAAAGGCGAGATCACCAAGGTAGTCGGCAAATAAGAATTAATTCATGAGCGGATACATATTT
GAATGTATTTAGAAAAATAAACAAATAGGGGTTCCGCGCACATTTCCCCGAAAAGTGCCACCTAAATTGT
AAGCGTTAATATTTTGTTAAAATTCGCGTTAAATTTTTGTTAAATCAGCTCATTTTTTAACCAATAGGCC
GAAATCGGCAAAATCCCTTATAAATCAAAAGAATAGACCGAGATAGGGT
[37 nt withheld, positions 7120-7156]
AAAGAACGTGGACTCCAACGTCAAAGG
[49 nt withheld, positions 7184-7232]
T
[91 nt withheld, positions 7234-7324]
G
[124 nt withheld, positions 7326-7449]
CCCATTCGCCA
