Features (pLannotate 1.2.2; 20 found; start..end, strand, type, name):
     26..73      -  terminator     T7 terminator: transcription terminator for bacteriophage T7 RNA polymerase
     81..130     -  CDS            SET1 (fragment): solubility-enhancement tag derived from T7 phage gene 10B
    140..157     -  CDS            9xHis (fragment): 9xHis affinity tag
    205..237     -  CDS            T7 tag (gene 10 leader): leader peptide from bacteriophage T7 gene 10 promotes efficient translation in E. coli
    241..258     -  CDS            thrombin site: thrombin recognition and cleavage site
    269..285     -  CDS            capTEV™ (fragment): composite tag for in vivo biotinylation, TEV protease cleavage, and 6xHis tagging
    304..326     -  RBS            RBS: efficient ribosome binding site from bacteriophage T7 gene 10 (Olins and Rangwala, 1989)
    593..872     +  CDS            TcR (fragment): tetracycline efflux protein; tet; confers resistance to tetracycline
    880..957     +  promoter       lacIq promoter: lacI (mutant); In the lacIq allele, a single base change in the promoter boosts expression of the lacI gene about 10-fold.
   1563..2525    +  CDS            DrCBD: DrCBD is a basic (constitutively fluorescent) long stokes shift fluorescent protein published in 2009, derived from Deinococcus radiodurans. It requires the cofactor biliverdin for fluorescence.
   3065..3081    +  CDS            Csy4 (fragment): CRISPR-associated endoribonuclease responsible for pre-crRNA processing in Pseudomonas aeruginosa (Haurwitz et al., 2010)
   3081..3797    +  CDS            fixL (fragment): FIXL_BRADU - Experimental evidence at protein level: Swiss-Prot protein existence level 1. Putative oxygen sensor; modulates the activity of FixJ, a transcriptional activator of nitrogen fixation fixK gene. FixL probably acts as a kinase that phosphorylates FixJ. From Bradyrhizobium diazoefficiens (strain JCM 10833 / BCRC 13528 / IAM 13628 / NBRC 14792 / USDA 110).
   3815..4429    +  CDS            fixJ: FIXJ_BRADU - Protein inferred from homology: Swiss-Prot protein existence level 3. FixJ, when activated by FixL, induces the expression of both nifA, required for activation of classical nif and fix genes, and fixK, required for FixN activation. From Bradyrhizobium diazoefficiens (strain JCM 10833 / BCRC 13528 / IAM 13628 / NBRC 14792 / USDA 110).
   4473..4764    +  CDS            TcR (fragment): tetracycline efflux protein; tet; confers resistance to tetracycline
   4836..5216    -  CDS            YPB1_ECOLX: Protein predicted: Swiss-Prot protein existence level 4. From Escherichia coli.
   5233..5971    +  rep_origin     CloDF13 ori: Plasmids containing the CloDF13 (CDF) origin of replication can be propagated in E. coli cells that contain additional plasmids with compatible origins.
   6019..6110    +  promoter       AmpR promoter: bla
   6111..6902    +  CDS            SmR: aminoglycoside adenylyltransferase (Murphy, 1985); aadA; confers resistance to spectinomycin and streptomycin
   6911..6968    -  promoter       AmpR promoter (fragment): bla
   6994..7449    -  rep_origin     f1 ori (sequence partly withheld): f1 bacteriophage origin of replication; arrow indicates direction of (+) strand synthesis
>Addgene plasmid #188972 | pREDusk-StrR-MCS | analyzer sequence | sequence record 366922
ATCCGGATATAGTTCCTCCTTTCAGCAAAAAACCCCTCAAGACCCGTTTAGAGGCCCCAAGGGGTTATGC
TAGTTATTGCTCAGCGGTGGCAGCAGCCAACTCAGCTTCCTTTCGGGCTTTGTTAGCAGCCGGATCTCAG
TGGTGGTGGTGGTGGTGCTCGAGTGCGGCCGCAAGCTTGTCGACGGAGCTCGAATTCGGATCCGACCCAT
TTGCTGTCCACCAGTCATGCTAGCCATATGGCTGCCGCGCGGCACCAGGCCGCTGCTGTGATGATGATGA
TGATGGCTGCTGCCCATGGTATATCTCCTTCTTAAAGTTAAACAAAATTATTTCTAGACTCCGTTGTGAT
GACGCATTGGTACGCGGTATCGGGAGGTTCGAAAATTTCGAGCGATATCTTAAGGGGGGTGCCTTACGTA
GAACCCCGTAGGTCATGCCCGAGGCCGGTCCTGGATGGCGCGGCGGATACGCTTGAGCAGGTTTTCGTCG
AGAAGCGGCTTCAAAACCACGTCTTTTACGCCGGCCTCGGCGGCCCGGGTCGAGATGTTTTCGTCCGGAT
AGCCGGTGATCAGGATCACGGGCGTAGATCTCGATCCTCTACGCCGGACGCATCGTGGCCGGCATCACCG
GCGCCACAGGTGCGGTTGCTGGCGCCTATATCGCCGACATCACCGATGGGGAAGATCGGGCTCGCCACTT
CGGGCTCATGAGCGCTTGTTTCGGCGTGGGTATGGTGGCAGGCCCCGTGGCCGGGGGACTGTTGGGCGCC
ATCTCCTTGCATGCACCATTCCTTGCGGCGGCGGTGCTCAACGGCCTCAACCTACTACTGGGCTGCTTCC
TAATGCAGGAGTCGCATAAGGGAGAGCGTCGAGATCCCGGACACCATCGAATGGTGCAAAACCTTTCGCG
GTATGGCATGATAGCGCCCGGAAGAGAGTCAATTGAGGGTGGTGAATGTGCTCCGACTCATGATCATGAA
GCTTTTACAAAGGGAGACCCTGGACCTGCACCGCGAGGTCGAGGCCCTGATGCCCGTGATGAGTGAGACG
CTGACCCGGCGGGGCTATCTGGAGGTGCTGCGGCGCCTGCAAGCGGTGGTCGCGCCGCTGGAAGCACAAC
TCGACGCCCTGCCGCTGCCGGACGAGCTGGCGTGGCCCGAGCGCCGCAAGGCCCATCTGCTCGCTCTGGA
CCTTGCCGTAATGGGGGAAGGGCCGTCAAATCAGCAGGCGCCACTGTCTGTGCCCGAGCTGACCACTCTG
GCGCAGGCCTTCGGAGCGCTTTACGTGCTTGAAGGCGCGACGCTAGGCGGACAGCTCATCAGCCGCCATC
TCAGGCGCACGCTGGGGCTAAGCCCTGAGCAGGGCAGCGCCTATTTCTCCGGCTATGGCCCCCAGACCGG
CCCGCGCTGGCGCTCGTTCGGGGAAGTGCTGGAAGCCAGCGTGCCGGCAGAAGACGCGGCAGAGGTCGTG
GCGGGAGCGCGGCAGACCTTCGGGGCCTTCCGCCGCGCCTTGCAGGGGCTGTCGGAAGCTGAAGCGGTCC
AAGTGCCTGAGGTCGCCCACGCATGAGCCGGGACCCGTTGCCCTTTTTTCCACCGCTTTACCTTGGTGGC
CCGGAAATTACCACCGAGAACTGCGAGCGCGAGCCGATTCATATTCCCGGCAGCATCCAGCCGCACGGCG
CCCTGCTCACTGCCGACGGGCACAGCGGCGAGGTGCTCCAGATGAGCCTCAACGCGGCCACTTTTCTGGG
ACAGGAACCCACAGTGCTGCGCGGACAGACCCTCGCCGCACTGCTGCCCGAGCAGTGGCCCGCGCTGCAA
GCGGCCCTGCCCCCCGGCTGCCCCGACGCCCTGCAATACCGCGCAACGCTGGACTGGCCTGCCGCCGGGC
ACCTTTCGCTGACGGTGCACCGGGTCGGCGAGTTGCTGATTCTGGAATTCGAGCCGACGGAGGCCTGGGA
CAGCACCGGGCCGCACGCGCTGCGCAACGCGATGTTCGCGCTCGAAAGTGCCCCCAACCTGCGGGCGCTG
GCCGAGGTGGCGACCCAGACGGTCCGCGAGCTGACGGGCTTTGACCGGGTGATGCTCTACAAATTTGCCC
CCGACGCCACCGGCGAAGTGATTGCCGAGGCCCGCCGTGAGGGGCTGCACGCCTTTCTGGGCCACCGTTT
TCCCGCGTCGGACATTCCGGCGCAGGCCCGCGCGCTCTACACCCGGCACCTGCTGCGCCTGACCGCCGAC
ACCCGCGCCGCCGCCGTGCCGCTCGATCCCGTCCTCAACCCGCAGACGAATGCGCCCACCCCGCTGGGCG
GCGCCGTGCTGCGCGCCACCTCGCCCATGCACATGCAGTACCTGCGGAACATGGGCGTCGGGTCGAGCCT
GTCGGTGTCGGTGGTGGTCGGCGGCCAGCTCTGGGGCCTGATCGCCTGCCACCACCAGACGCCCTACGTG
TTGCCGCCCGACCTGCGAACCACGCTCGAATACCTGGGCCGCTTGCTGAGCCTGCAAGTTCAGGTCAAGG
AAGCGGCGGACGTGGCGGCCTTTCGCCAGAGCCTGCGGGAGCACCACGCGCGGGTGGCCCTCGCGGCGGC
GCACTCGCTCTCGCCGCACGACACCCTCAGTGACCCGGCGCTTGACCTGCTGGGCCTGATGCGGGCCGGG
GGCCTGATTCTGCGTTTCGAGGGCCGCTGGCAGACGTTGGGTGAAGTGCCGCCTGCCCCGGCGGTGGACG
CGCTGCTGGCGTGGCTCGAAACCCAGCCGGGCGCCCTGGTCCAGACCGACGCGCTAGGCCAACTGTGGCC
CGCCGGCGCCGATCTCGCCCCCAGCGCAGCGGGCCTGCTCGCCATCAGCGTGGGCGAGGGCTGGTCGGAG
TGCCTCGTCTGGCTGCGGCCCGAACTGCGGCTGGAGGTCGCCTGGGGCGGGGCCACTCCTGACCAGGCGA
AAGACGACCTCGGGCCGCGCCACTCATTCGACACCTACCTCGAAGAAAAACGCGGCTACGCCGAGCCCTG
GCATCCCGGCGAAATCGAGGAGGCGCAGGATCTACGTGACACATTGACCGGGGCGCTGGGCGAGCGCCTG
CTCCAGGAACTGCAATCCGAGCTCGTCCACGTCTCCAGGCTGAGCGCCATGGGCGAAATGGCGTCCGCGC
TCGCGCACGAGCTCAACCAGCCGCTGGCGGCGATCAGCAACTACATGAAGGGCTCGCGGCGGCTGCTTGC
CGGCAGCAGTGATCCGAACACACCGAAGGTCGAAAGCGCCCTGGACCGCGCCGCCGAGCAGGCGCTGCGC
GCCGGCCAGATCATCCGGCGCCTGCGCGACTTCGTTGCCCGCGGCGAATCGGAGAAGCGGGTCGAGAGTC
TCTCCAAGCTGATCGAGGAGGCCGGCGCGCTCGGGCTTGCCGGCGCGCGCGAGCAGAACGTGCAGCTCCG
CTTCAGTCTCGATCCGGGCGCCGATCTCGTTCTCGCCGACCGGGTGCAGATCCAGCAGGTCCTGGTCAAC
CTGTTCCGCAACGCGCTGGAAGCGATGGCTCAGTCGCAGCGACGCGAGCTCGTCGTCACCAACACCCCCG
CCGCCGACGACATGATCGAGGTCGAAGTGTCCGACACCGGCAGCGGTTTCCAGGACGACGTCATTCCGAA
CCTGTTTCAGACTTTCTTCACCACCAAGGACACCGGCATGGGCGTGGGACTGTCCATCAGCCGCTCGATC
ATCGAAGCTCACGGCGGGCGCATGTGGGCCGAGAGCAACGCATCGGGCGGGGCGACCTTCCGCTTCACCC
TCCCGGCAGCCGACGAGATGATAGGAGGTCTAGCATGACGACCAAGGGACATATCTACGTCATCGACGAC
GACGCGGCGATGCGGGATTCGCTGAATTTCCTGCTGGATTCTGCCGGCTTCGGCGTCACGCTGTTTGACG
ACGCGCAAGCCTTTCTCGACGCCCTGCCGGGTCTCTCCTTCGGCTGCGTCGTCTCCGACGTGCGCATGCC
GGGCCTTGACGGCATCGAGCTGTTGAAGCGGATGAAGGCGCAGCAAAGCCCCTTTCCGATCCTCATCATG
ACCGGTCACGGCGACGTGCCGCTCGCGGTCGAGGCGATGAAGTTAGGGGCGGTGGACTTTCTGGAAAAGC
CTTTCGAGGACGACCGCCTCACCGCCATGATCGAATCGGCGATCCGCCAGGCCGAGCCGGCCGCCAAGAG
CGAGGCCGTCGCGCAGGATATCGCCGCCCGCGTCGCCTCGTTGAGCCCCAGGGAGCGCCAGGTCATGGAA
GGGCTGATCGCCGGCCTTTCCAACAAGCTGATCGCCCGCGAGTACGACATCAGCCCGCGCACCATCGAGG
TGTATCGGGCCAACGTCATGACCAAGATGCAGGCCAACAGCCTTTCGGAGCTGGTTCGCCTCGCGATGCG
CGCCGGCATGCTCAACGATTGACAATTGATGTAAGTTAGCTCACTCATTAGGCACCGGGATCTCGACCGA
TGCCCTTGAGAGCCTTCAACCCAGTCAGCTCCTTCCGGTGGGCGCGGGGCATGACTATCGTCGCCGCACT
TATGACTGTCTTCTTTATCATGCAACTCGTAGGACAGGTGCCGGCAGCGCTCTGGGTCATTTTCGGCGAG
GACCGCTTTCGCTGGAGCGCGACGATGATCGGCCTGTCGCTTGCGGTATTCGGAATCTTGCACGCCCTCG
CTCAAGCCTTCGTCACTGGTCCCGCCACCAAACGTTTCGGCGAGAAGCAGGCCATTATCGCCGGCATGGC
GGCCCCACGGGTGCGCATGATCGTGCTCCTGTCGTTGAGGACCCGGCTAGGCTGGCGGGGTTGCCTTACT
GGTTAGCAGAATGAATCACCGATACGCGAGCGAACGTGAAGCGACTGCTGCTGCAAAACGTCTGCGACCT
GAGCAACAACATGAATGGTCTTCGGTTTCCGTGTTTCGTAAAGTCTGGAAACGCGGAAGTCAGCGCCCTG
CACCATTATGTTCCGGATCTGCATCGCAGGATGCTGCTGGCTACCCTGTGGAACACCTACATCTGTATTA
ACGAAGCGCTGGCATTGACCCTGAGTGATTTTTCTCTGGTCCCGCCGCATCCATACCGCCAGTTGTTTAC
CCTCACAACGTTCCAGTAACCGGGCATGTTCATCATCAGTAACCCGTATCGTGAGCATCCTCTCTCGTTT
CATCGGTATCATTACCCCCATGAACAGAAATCCCCCTTACACGGAGGCATCAGATCAAAGGATCTTCTTG
AGATCCTTTTTTTCTGCGCGTAATCTTTTGCCCTGTAAACGAAAAAACCACCTGGGGAGGTGGTTTGATC
GAAGGTTAAGTCAGTTGGGGAACTGCTTAACCGTGGTAACTGGCTTTCGCAGAGCACAGCAACCAAATCT
GTCCTTCCAGTGTAGCCGGACTTTGGCGCACACTTCAAGAGCAACCGCGTGTTTAGCTAAACAAATCCTC
TGCGAACTCCCAGTTACCAATGGCTGCTGCCAGTGGCGTTTTACCGTGCTTTTCCGGGTTGGACTCAAGT
GAACAGTTACCGGATAAGGCGCAGCAGTCGGGCTGAACGGGGAGTTCTTGCTTACAGCCCAGCTTGGAGC
GAACGACCTACACCGAGCCGAGATACCAGTGTGTGAGCTATGAGAAAGCGCCACACTTCCCGTAAGGGAG
AAAGGCGGAACAGGTATCCGGTAAACGGCAGGGTCGGAACAGGAGAGCGCAAGAGGGAGCGACCCGCCGG
AAACGGTGGGGATCTTTAAGTCCTGTCGGGTTTCGCCCGTACTGTCAGATTCATGGTTGAGCCTCACGGC
TCCCACAGATGCACCGGAAAAGCGTCTGTTTATGTGAACTCTGGCAGGAGGGCGGAGCCTATGGAAAAAC
GCCACCGGCGCGGCCCTGCTGTTTTGCCTCACATGTTAGTCCCCTGCTTATCCACGGAATCTGTGGGTAA
CTTTGTATGTGTCCGCAGCGCCCGCCGCAGTCTCACGCCCGGAGCGTAGCGACCGAGTGAGCTAGCTATT
TGTTTATTTTTCTAAATACATTCAAATATGTATCCGCTCATGAGACAATAACCCTGATAAATGCTTCAAT
AATATTGAAAAAGGAAGAGTATGAGGGAAGCGGTGATCGCCGAAGTATCGACTCAACTATCAGAGGTAGT
TGGCGTCATCGAGCGCCATCTCGAACCGACGTTGCTGGCCGTACATTTGTACGGCTCCGCAGTGGATGGC
GGCCTGAAGCCACACAGTGATATTGATTTGCTGGTTACGGTGACCGTAAGGCTTGATGAAACAACGCGGC
GAGCTTTGATCAACGACCTTTTGGAAACTTCGGCTTCCCCTGGAGAGAGCGAGATTCTCCGCGCTGTAGA
AGTCACCATTGTTGTGCACGACGACATCATTCCGTGGCGTTATCCAGCTAAGCGCGAACTGCAATTTGGA
GAATGGCAGCGCAATGACATTCTTGCAGGTATCTTCGAGCCAGCCACGATCGACATTGATCTGGCTATCT
TGCTGACAAAAGCAAGAGAACATAGCGTTGCCTTGGTAGGTCCAGCGGCGGAGGAACTCTTTGATCCGGT
TCCTGAACAGGATCTATTTGAGGCGCTAAATGAAACCTTAACGCTATGGAACTCGCCGCCCGACTGGGCT
GGCGATGAGCGAAATGTAGTGCTTACGTTGTCCCGCATTTGGTACAGCGCAGTAACCGGCAAAATCGCGC
CGAAGGATGTCGCTGCCGACTGGGCAATGGAGCGCCTGCCGGCCCAGTATCAGCCCGTCATACTTGAAGC
TAGACAGGCTTATCTTGGACAAGAAGAAGATCGCTTGGCCTCGCGCGCAGATCAGTTGGAAGAATTTGTC
CACTACGTGAAAGGCGAGATCACCAAGGTAGTCGGCAAATAAGAATTAATTCATGAGCGGATACATATTT
GAATGTATTTAGAAAAATAAACAAATAGGGGTTCCGCGCACATTTCCCCGAAAAGTGCCACCTAAATTGT
AAACGTTAATATTTTGTTAAAATTCGCGTTAAATTTTTGTTAAATCAGCTCATTTTTTAACCAATAGGCC
GAAATCGGCAAAATCCCTTATAAATCAAAAGAATAGACCGAGATAGGGT
[37 nt withheld, positions 7120-7156]
AAAGAACGTGGACTCCAACGTCAAAGG
[49 nt withheld, positions 7184-7232]
T
[91 nt withheld, positions 7234-7324]
G
[124 nt withheld, positions 7326-7449]
CCCATTCGCCA
