Features (pLannotate 1.2.2; 21 found; start..end, strand, type, name):
     26..73      -  terminator     T7 terminator: transcription terminator for bacteriophage T7 RNA polymerase
     81..130     -  CDS            SET1 (fragment): solubility-enhancement tag derived from T7 phage gene 10B
    140..157     -  CDS            9xHis (fragment): 9xHis affinity tag
    205..237     -  CDS            T7 tag (gene 10 leader): leader peptide from bacteriophage T7 gene 10 promotes efficient translation in E. coli
    241..258     -  CDS            thrombin site: thrombin recognition and cleavage site
    269..285     -  CDS            capTEV™ (fragment): composite tag for in vivo biotinylation, TEV protease cleavage, and 6xHis tagging
    304..326     -  RBS            RBS: efficient ribosome binding site from bacteriophage T7 gene 10 (Olins and Rangwala, 1989)
    593..872     +  CDS            TcR (fragment): tetracycline efflux protein; tet; confers resistance to tetracycline
    880..957     +  promoter       lacIq promoter: lacI (mutant); In the lacIq allele, a single base change in the promoter boosts expression of the lacI gene about 10-fold.
   1563..2525    +  CDS            DrCBD: DrCBD is a basic (constitutively fluorescent) long stokes shift fluorescent protein published in 2009, derived from Deinococcus radiodurans. It requires the cofactor biliverdin for fluorescence.
   3065..3081    +  CDS            Csy4 (fragment): CRISPR-associated endoribonuclease responsible for pre-crRNA processing in Pseudomonas aeruginosa (Haurwitz et al., 2010)
   3081..3797    +  CDS            fixL (fragment): FIXL_BRADU - Experimental evidence at protein level: Swiss-Prot protein existence level 1. Putative oxygen sensor; modulates the activity of FixJ, a transcriptional activator of nitrogen fixation fixK gene. FixL probably acts as a kinase that phosphorylates FixJ. From Bradyrhizobium diazoefficiens (strain JCM 10833 / BCRC 13528 / IAM 13628 / NBRC 14792 / USDA 110).
   3815..4429    +  CDS            fixJ: FIXJ_BRADU - Protein inferred from homology: Swiss-Prot protein existence level 3. FixJ, when activated by FixL, induces the expression of both nifA, required for activation of classical nif and fix genes, and fixK, required for FixN activation. From Bradyrhizobium diazoefficiens (strain JCM 10833 / BCRC 13528 / IAM 13628 / NBRC 14792 / USDA 110).
   4473..4764    +  CDS            TcR (fragment): tetracycline efflux protein; tet; confers resistance to tetracycline
   4836..5216    -  CDS            YPB1_ECOLX: Protein predicted: Swiss-Prot protein existence level 4. From Escherichia coli.
   5233..5330    +  rep_origin     CloDF13 ori (fragment): Plasmids containing the CloDF13 (CDF) origin of replication can be propagated in E. coli cells that contain additional plasmids with compatible origins.
   5355..6036    +  rep_origin     CloDF13 ori (fragment): Plasmids containing the CloDF13 (CDF) origin of replication can be propagated in E. coli cells that contain additional plasmids with compatible origins.
   6084..6175    +  promoter       AmpR promoter: bla
   6176..6967    +  CDS            SmR: aminoglycoside adenylyltransferase (Murphy, 1985); aadA; confers resistance to spectinomycin and streptomycin
   6976..7033    -  promoter       AmpR promoter (fragment): bla
   7086..7514    -  rep_origin     f1 ori (sequence partly withheld): f1 bacteriophage origin of replication; arrow indicates direction of (+) strand synthesis
>Addgene plasmid #188972 | pREDusk-StrR-MCS Sequencing Result | analyzer sequence | sequence record 373232
ATCCGGATATAGTTCCTCCTTTCAGCAAAAAACCCCTCAAGACCCGTTTAGAGGCCCCAAGGGGTTATGC
TAGTTATTGCTCAGCGGTGGCAGCAGCCAACTCAGCTTCCTTTCGGGCTTTGTTAGCAGCCGGATCTCAG
TGGTGGTGGTGGTGGTGCTCGAGTGCGGCCGCAAGCTTGTCGACGGAGCTCGAATTCGGATCCGACCCAT
TTGCTGTCCACCAGTCATGCTAGCCATATGGCTGCCGCGCGGCACCAGGCCGCTGCTGTGATGATGATGA
TGATGGCTGCTGCCCATGGTATATCTCCTTCTTAAAGTTAAACAAAATTATTTCTAGACTCCGTTGTGAT
GACGCATTGGTACGCGGTATCGGGAGGTTCGAAAATTTCGAGCGATATCTTAAGGGGGGTGCCTTACGTA
GAACCCCGTAGGTCATGCCCGAGGCCGGTCCTGGATGGCGCGGCGGATACGCTTGAGCAGGTTTTCGTCG
AGAAGCGGCTTCAAAACCACGTCTTTTACGCCGGCCTCGGCGGCCCGGGTCGAGATGTTTTCGTCCGGAT
AGCCGGTGATCAGGATCACGGGCGTAGATCTCGATCCTCTACGCCGGACGCATCGTGGCCGGCATCACCG
GCGCCACAGGTGCGGTTGCTGGCGCCTATATCGCCGACATCACCGATGGGGAAGATCGGGCTCGCCACTT
CGGGCTCATGAGCGCTTGTTTCGGCGTGGGTATGGTGGCAGGCCCCGTGGCCGGGGGACTGTTGGGCGCC
ATCTCCTTGCATGCACCATTCCTTGCGGCGGCGGTGCTCAACGGCCTCAACCTACTACTGGGCTGCTTCC
TAATGCAGGAGTCGCATAAGGGAGAGCGTCGAGATCCCGGACACCATCGAATGGTGCAAAACCTTTCGCG
GTATGGCATGATAGCGCCCGGAAGAGAGTCAATTGAGGGTGGTGAATGTGCTCCGACTCATGATCATGAA
GCTTTTACAAAGGGAGACCCTGGACCTGCACCGCGAGGTCGAGGCCCTGATGCCCGTGATGAGTGAGACG
CTGACCCGGCGGGGCTATCTGGAGGTGCTGCGGCGCCTGCAAGCGGTGGTCGCGCCGCTGGAAGCACAAC
TCGACGCCCTGCCGCTGCCGGACGAGCTGGCGTGGCCCGAGCGCCGCAAGGCCCATCTGCTCGCTCTGGA
CCTTGCCGTAATGGGGGAAGGGCCGTCAAATCAGCAGGCGCCACTGTCTGTGCCCGAGCTGACCACTCTG
GCGCAGGCCTTCGGAGCGCTTTACGTGCTTGAAGGCGCGACGCTAGGCGGACAGCTCATCAGCCGCCATC
TCAGGCGCACGCTGGGGCTAAGCCCTGAGCAGGGCAGCGCCTATTTCTCCGGCTATGGCCCCCAGACCGG
CCCGCGCTGGCGCTCGTTCGGGGAAGTGCTGGAAGCCAGCGTGCCGGCAGAAGACGCGGCAGAGGTCGTG
GCGGGAGCGCGGCAGACCTTCGGGGCCTTCCGCCGCGCCTTGCAGGGGCTGTCGGAAGCTGAAGCGGTCC
AAGTGCCTGAGGTCGCCCACGCATGAGCCGGGACCCGTTGCCCTTTTTTCCACCGCTTTACCTTGGTGGC
CCGGAAATTACCACCGAGAACTGCGAGCGCGAGCCGATTCATATTCCCGGCAGCATCCAGCCGCACGGCG
CCCTGCTCACTGCCGACGGGCACAGCGGCGAGGTGCTCCAGATGAGCCTCAACGCGGCCACTTTTCTGGG
ACAGGAACCCACAGTGCTGCGCGGACAGACCCTCGCCGCACTGCTGCCCGAGCAGTGGCCCGCGCTGCAA
GCGGCCCTGCCCCCCGGCTGCCCCGACGCCCTGCAATACCGCGCAACGCTGGACTGGCCTGCCGCCGGGC
ACCTTTCGCTGACGGTGCACCGGGTCGGCGAGTTGCTGATTCTGGAATTCGAGCCGACGGAGGCCTGGGA
CAGCACCGGGCCGCACGCGCTGCGCAACGCGATGTTCGCGCTCGAAAGTGCCCCCAACCTGCGGGCGCTG
GCCGAGGTGGCGACCCAGACGGTCCGCGAGCTGACGGGCTTTGACCGGGTGATGCTCTACAAATTTGCCC
CCGACGCCACCGGCGAAGTGATTGCCGAGGCCCGCCGTGAGGGGCTGCACGCCTTTCTGGGCCACCGTTT
TCCCGCGTCGGACATTCCGGCGCAGGCCCGCGCGCTCTACACCCGGCACCTGCTGCGCCTGACCGCCGAC
ACCCGCGCCGCCGCCGTGCCGCTCGATCCCGTCCTCAACCCGCAGACGAATGCGCCCACCCCGCTGGGCG
GCGCCGTGCTGCGCGCCACCTCGCCCATGCACATGCAGTACCTGCGGAACATGGGCGTCGGGTCGAGCCT
GTCGGTGTCGGTGGTGGTCGGCGGCCAGCTCTGGGGCCTGATCGCCTGCCACCACCAGACGCCCTACGTG
TTGCCGCCCGACCTGCGAACCACGCTCGAATACCTGGGCCGCTTGCTGAGCCTGCAAGTTCAGGTCAAGG
AAGCGGCGGACGTGGCGGCCTTTCGCCAGAGCCTGCGGGAGCACCACGCGCGGGTGGCCCTCGCGGCGGC
GCACTCGCTCTCGCCGCACGACACCCTCAGTGACCCGGCGCTTGACCTGCTGGGCCTGATGCGGGCCGGG
GGCCTGATTCTGCGTTTCGAGGGCCGCTGGCAGACGTTGGGTGAAGTGCCGCCTGCCCCGGCGGTGGACG
CGCTGCTGGCGTGGCTCGAAACCCAGCCGGGCGCCCTGGTCCAGACCGACGCGCTAGGCCAACTGTGGCC
CGCCGGCGCCGATCTCGCCCCCAGCGCAGCGGGCCTGCTCGCCATCAGCGTGGGCGAGGGCTGGTCGGAG
TGCCTCGTCTGGCTGCGGCCCGAACTGCGGCTGGAGGTCGCCTGGGGCGGGGCCACTCCTGACCAGGCGA
AAGACGACCTCGGGCCGCGCCACTCATTCGACACCTACCTCGAAGAAAAACGCGGCTACGCCGAGCCCTG
GCATCCCGGCGAAATCGAGGAGGCGCAGGATCTACGTGACACATTGACCGGGGCGCTGGGCGAGCGCCTG
CTCCAGGAACTGCAATCCGAGCTCGTCCACGTCTCCAGGCTGAGCGCCATGGGCGAAATGGCGTCCGCGC
TCGCGCACGAGCTCAACCAGCCGCTGGCGGCGATCAGCAACTACATGAAGGGCTCGCGGCGGCTGCTTGC
CGGCAGCAGTGATCCGAACACACCGAAGGTCGAAAGCGCCCTGGACCGCGCCGCCGAGCAGGCGCTGCGC
GCCGGCCAGATCATCCGGCGCCTGCGCGACTTCGTTGCCCGCGGCGAATCGGAGAAGCGGGTCGAGAGTC
TCTCCAAGCTGATCGAGGAGGCCGGCGCGCTCGGGCTTGCCGGCGCGCGCGAGCAGAACGTGCAGCTCCG
CTTCAGTCTCGATCCGGGCGCCGATCTCGTTCTCGCCGACCGGGTGCAGATCCAGCAGGTCCTGGTCAAC
CTGTTCCGCAACGCGCTGGAAGCGATGGCTCAGTCGCAGCGACGCGAGCTCGTCGTCACCAACACCCCCG
CCGCCGACGACATGATCGAGGTCGAAGTGTCCGACACCGGCAGCGGTTTCCAGGACGACGTCATTCCGAA
CCTGTTTCAGACTTTCTTCACCACCAAGGACACCGGCATGGGCGTGGGACTGTCCATCAGCCGCTCGATC
ATCGAAGCTCACGGCGGGCGCATGTGGGCCGAGAGCAACGCATCGGGCGGGGCGACCTTCCGCTTCACCC
TCCCGGCAGCCGACGAGATGATAGGAGGTCTAGCATGACGACCAAGGGACATATCTACGTCATCGACGAC
GACGCGGCGATGCGGGATTCGCTGAATTTCCTGCTGGATTCTGCCGGCTTCGGCGTCACGCTGTTTGACG
ACGCGCAAGCCTTTCTCGACGCCCTGCCGGGTCTCTCCTTCGGCTGCGTCGTCTCCGACGTGCGCATGCC
GGGCCTTGACGGCATCGAGCTGTTGAAGCGGATGAAGGCGCAGCAAAGCCCCTTTCCGATCCTCATCATG
ACCGGTCACGGCGACGTGCCGCTCGCGGTCGAGGCGATGAAGTTAGGGGCGGTCGACTTTCTGGAAAAGC
CTTTCGAGGACGACCGCCTCACCGCCATGATCGAATCGGCGATCCGCCAGGCCGAGCCGGCCGCCAAGAG
CGAGGCCGTCGCGCAGGATATCGCCGCCCGCGTCGCCTCGTTGAGCCCCAGGGAGCGCCAGGTCATGGAA
GGGCTGATCGCCGGCCTTTCCAACAAGCTGATCGCCCGCGAGTACGACATCAGCCCGCGCACCATCGAGG
TGTATCGGGCCAACGTCATGACCAAGATGCAGGCCAACAGCCTTTCGGAGCTGGTTCGCCTCGCGATGCG
CGCCGGCATGCTCAACGATTGACAATTGATGTAAGTTAGCTCACTCATTAGGCACCGGGATCTCGACCGA
TGCCCTTGAGAGCCTTCAACCCAGTCAGCTCCTTCCGGTGGGCGCGGGGCATGACTATCGTCGCCGCACT
TATGACTGTCTTCTTTATCATGCAACTCGTAGGACAGGTGCCGGCAGCGCTCTGGGTCATTTTCGGCGAG
GACCGCTTTCGCTGGAGCGCGACGATGATCGGCCTGTCGCTTGCGGTATTCGGAATCTTGCACGCCCTCG
CTCAAGCCTTCGTCACTGGTCCCGCCACCAAACGTTTCGGCGAGAAGCAGGCCATTATCGCCGGCATGGC
GGCCCCACGGGTGCGCATGATCGTGCTCCTGTCGTTGAGGACCCGGCTAGGCTGGCGGGGTTGCCTTACT
GGTTAGCAGAATGAATCACCGATACGCGAGCGAACGTGAAGCGACTGCTGCTGCAAAACGTCTGCGACCT
GAGCAACAACATGAATGGTCTTCGGTTTCCGTGTTTCGTAAAGTCTGGAAACGCGGAAGTCAGCGCCCTG
CACCATTATGTTCCGGATCTGCATCGCAGGATGCTGCTGGCTACCCTGTGGAACACCTACATCTGTATTA
ACGAAGCGCTGGCATTGACCCTGAGTGATTTTTCTCTGGTCCCGCCGCATCCATACCGCCAGTTGTTTAC
CCTCACAACGTTCCAGTAACCGGGCATGTTCATCATCAGTAACCCGTATCGTGAGCATCCTCTCTCGTTT
CATCGGTATCATTACCCCCATGAACAGAAATCCCCCTTACACGGAGGCATCAGATCAAAGGATCTTCTTG
AGATCCTTTTTTTCTGCGCGTAATCTTTTGCCCTGTAAACGAAAAAACCACCTGGGGAGGTGGTTTGATC
GAAGGTTAAGCAGTTCCCCAACTGACTTAACCTTCGAAAAAACCACCTGGGGAGGTGGTTTGATCGAAGG
TTAAGTCAGTTGGGGAACTGCTTAACCGTGGTAACTGGCTTTCGCAGAGCACAGCAACCAAATCTGTCCT
TCCAGTGTAGCCGGACTTTGGCGCACACTTCAAGAGCAACCGCGTGTTTAGCTAAACAAATCCTCTGCGA
ACTCCCAGTTACCAATGGCTGCTGCCAGTGGCGTTTTACCGTGCTTTTCCGGGTTGGACTCAAGTGAACA
GTTACCGGATAAGGCGCAGCAGTCGGGCTGAACGGGGAGTTCTTGCTTACAGCCCAGCTTGGAGCGAACG
ACCTACACCGAGCCGAGATACCAGTGTGTGAGCTATGAGAAAGCGCCACACTTCCCGTAAGGGAGAAAGG
CGGAACAGGTATCCGGTAAACGGCAGGGTCGGAACAGGAGAGCGCAAGAGGGAGCGACCCGCCGGAAACG
GTGGGGATCTTTAAGTCCTGTCGGGTTTCGCCCGTACTGTCAGATTCATGGTTGAGCCTCACGGCTCCCA
CAGATGCACCGGAAAAGCGTCTGTTTATGTGAACTCTGGCAGGAGGGCGGAGCCTATGGAAAAACGCCAC
CGGCGCGGCCCTGCTGTTTTGCCTCACATGTTAGTCCCCTGCTTATCCACGGAATCTGTGGGTAACTTTG
TATGTGTCCGCAGCGCCCGCCGCAGTCTCACGCCCGGAGCGTAGCGACCGAGTGAGCTAGCTATTTGTTT
ATTTTTCTAAATACATTCAAATATGTATCCGCTCATGAGACAATAACCCTGATAAATGCTTCAATAATAT
TGAAAAAGGAAGAGTATGAGGGAAGCGGTGATCGCCGAAGTATCGACTCAACTATCAGAGGTAGTTGGCG
TCATCGAGCGCCATCTCGAACCGACGTTGCTGGCCGTACATTTGTACGGCTCCGCAGTGGATGGCGGCCT
GAAGCCACACAGTGATATTGATTTGCTGGTTACGGTGACCGTAAGGCTTGATGAAACAACGCGGCGAGCT
TTGATCAACGACCTTTTGGAAACTTCGGCTTCCCCTGGAGAGAGCGAGATTCTCCGCGCTGTAGAAGTCA
CCATTGTTGTGCACGACGACATCATTCCGTGGCGTTATCCAGCTAAGCGCGAACTGCAATTTGGAGAATG
GCAGCGCAATGACATTCTTGCAGGTATCTTCGAGCCAGCCACGATCGACATTGATCTGGCTATCTTGCTG
ACAAAAGCAAGAGAACATAGCGTTGCCTTGGTAGGTCCAGCGGCGGAGGAACTCTTTGATCCGGTTCCTG
AACAGGATCTATTTGAGGCGCTAAATGAAACCTTAACGCTATGGAACTCGCCGCCCGACTGGGCTGGCGA
TGAGCGAAATGTAGTGCTTACGTTGTCCCGCATTTGGTACAGCGCAGTAACCGGCAAAATCGCGCCGAAG
GATGTCGCTGCCGACTGGGCAATGGAGCGCCTGCCGGCCCAGTATCAGCCCGTCATACTTGAAGCTAGAC
AGGCTTATCTTGGACAAGAAGAAGATCGCTTGGCCTCGCGCGCAGATCAGTTGGAAGAATTTGTCCACTA
CGTGAAAGGCGAGATCACCAAGGTAGTCGGCAAATAAGAATTAATTCATGAGCGGATACATATTTGAATG
TATTTAGAAAAATAAACAAATAGGGGTTCCGCGCACATTTCCCCGAAAAGTGCCACCTAAATTGTAAGCG
TTAATATTTTGTTAAAATTCGCGTTAAATTTTTGTTAAATCAGCTCATTTTTTAACCAATAGGCCGAAAT
CGGCAAAATCCCTTATAAATCAAAAGAATAGACCGAGATAGGGT
[37 nt withheld, positions 7185-7221]
AAAGAACGTGGACTCCAACGTCAAAGG
[49 nt withheld, positions 7249-7297]
T
[91 nt withheld, positions 7299-7389]
G
[124 nt withheld, positions 7391-7514]
CCCATTCGCCA
